Addgene plasmid #63593: lentiCas9n(D10A)-Blast
Purpose: Expresses human codon-optimized S. pyogenes Cas9n (D10A nickase) protein and blasticidin resistance from EFS promoter. Lentiviral backbone.
Depositing lab: Feng Zhang. Depositing organization: Broad Institute. Publication: Improved vectors and genome-wide libraries for CRISPR screening. Sanjana NE, Shalem O, Zhang F. Nat Methods. 2014 Aug;11(8):783-4. doi: 10.1038/nmeth.3047. PubMed 25075903.
Backbone
  Vector backbone: pFUGW
  Total vector size (bp): 12860
  Vector type: Mammalian Expression, Lentiviral, CRISPR
  Selectable markers: Blasticidin
Growth in bacteria
  Bacterial resistance: Ampicillin, 100 μg/mL
  Growth temperature: 37°C
  Growth strain: NEB Stable
  Growth instructions: Use SapI digest to check for unwanted recombination of lentiviral plasmid. Only amplify in RecA- bacteria (eg. Stbl3).
  Copy number: High Copy
Gene/Insert 1
  Gene/Insert name: Cas9 (alt name: S. pyogenes CRISPR-Cas9)
  Species: Synthetic
  Insert size (bp): 4200
  Mutation: D10A, nickase mutant
  Promoter: EFS-NS
  Tag / fusion protein: FLAG (C terminal on insert)
  Cloning method: Restriction Enzyme; 5′ cloning site AgeI, XbaI, AfeI (not destroyed); 3′ cloning site BamHI (not destroyed)
  Sequencing primers: 5′ pLLU-F; 3′ blast-R
Gene/Insert 2
  Gene/Insert name: Blasticidin resistance (alt names: blasticidin S deaminase; bsd)
  Insert size (bp): 399
  Promoter: EFS-NS
  Cloning method: Restriction Enzyme; 5′ cloning site BamHI (not destroyed); 3′ cloning site EcoRI (not destroyed)
  Sequencing primers: 5′ needs custom; 3′ WPRE-R
Terms and licenses: Academic/Nonprofit Terms; Industry Terms: Not Available to Industry
Depositor comments: Special note from the Zhang lab: We are constantly improving our CRISPR reagents. Please check https://zlab.bio/ for the most up-to-date information.
How to cite: lentiCas9n(D10A)-Blast was a gift from Feng Zhang (Addgene plasmid # 63593 ; http://n2t.net/addgene:63593 ; RRID:Addgene_63593)
