[The description below was written by a language model from this plasmid's Addgene catalogue record and pLannotate feature annotations shown in this document.]
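Description:
lentiCas9n(D10A)-Blast is a 12,860 bp lentiviral transfer plasmid on a pFUGW-derived backbone, designed to deliver the D10A nickase form of human codon-optimized Streptococcus pyogenes Cas9 into mammalian cells. In bacteria it is maintained at high copy from a ColE1/pUC-type origin with ampicillin selection (AmpR), and it also carries an f1 origin. Because the repeated LTR sequences are prone to recombination, the record recommends recombination-deficient hosts. The backbone additionally contains an SV40/EM7-driven BleoR (Zeocin resistance) cassette located outside the proviral region.

The viral portion begins with a CMV enhancer/promoter fused to a truncated HIV-1 5' LTR, which drives genomic RNA production in packaging cells. It is followed by the Ψ packaging signal with a gag fragment, the RRE for Rev-dependent nuclear export, and the cPPT/CTS element. The payload is driven by the short EF-1α core promoter (EFS-NS). The Cas9n coding sequence of about 4.2 kb, annotated as two overlapping Cas9 segments, carries a C-terminal FLAG tag and is followed by the blasticidin S deaminase gene. The record attributes both to the same promoter, but the element linking the two coding sequences is not annotated in the feature table. A WPRE downstream enhances transcript expression, and a truncated 3' LTR and a bGH polyadenylation signal close the cassette.

The D10A mutation inactivates the RuvC domain, so the enzyme nicks only one DNA strand. No guide RNA cassette is annotated, so guides must be supplied from a separate vector. The plasmid is typically used to make blasticidin-selected cell lines stably expressing Cas9 nickase, for example for paired-nickase editing or CRISPR screening workflows.
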