Features (pLannotate 1.2.2; 33 found; start..end, strand, type, name):
      8..337     +  promoter       SV40 promoter: SV40 enhancer and early promoter
    385..432     +  promoter       EM7 promoter: synthetic bacterial promoter&nbsp
    451..825     +  CDS            BleoR: antibiotic-binding protein; Sh ble from Streptoalloteichus hindustanus; confers resistance to bleomycin, phleomycin, and Zeocin™
    835..960     +  CDS            ble (fragment): BLE_KLEPN - Experimental evidence at protein level: Swiss-Prot protein existence level 1. Binding protein with a strong affinity to the bleomycin family of antibiotics. Binds to CL990; an antimitotic-antibiotic compound. From Klebsiella pneumoniae.
    955..1076    +  polyA_signal   SV40 poly(A) signal: SV40 polyadenylation signal
   1147..1169    -  protein_bind   lac operator (fragment): The lac repressor binds to the lac operator to inhibit transcription in E. coli. This inhibition can be relieved by adding lactose or isopropyl-β-D-thiogalactopyranoside (IPTG). lac repressor encoded by lacI
   1173..1203    -  promoter       lac promoter: promoter for the E. coli lac operon
   1218..1239    -  protein_bind   CAP binding site: CAP binding activates transcription in the presence of cAMP. E. coli catabolite activator protein
   1252..1344    -  CDS            lacI (fragment): lac repressor; lacI; The lac repressor binds to the lac operator to inhibit transcription in E. coli. This inhibition can be relieved by adding lactose or isopropyl-β-D-thiogalactopyranoside (IPTG).
   1527..2115    -  rep_origin     ori: high-copy-number ColE1/pMB1/pBR322/pUC origin of replication
   2286..3146    -  CDS            AmpR: β-lactamase; bla; confers resistance to ampicillin, carbenicillin, and related antibiotics
   3147..3251    -  promoter       AmpR promoter: bla
   3310..3362    -  misc_feature   bom (fragment): basis of mobility region from pBR322
   3517..3896    +  enhancer       CMV enhancer: human cytomegalovirus immediate early enhancer
   3897..4096    +  promoter       CMV promoter: human cytomegalovirus (CMV) immediate early promoter
   4114..4294    +  LTR            5' LTR (truncated): truncated 5' long terminal repeat (LTR) from HIV-1
   4341..4466    +  misc_feature   HIV-1 Ψ: packaging signal of human immunodeficiency virus type 1
   4450..4813    +  CDS            HIV-1 gag (fragment): gag protein from human immunodeficiency virus 1; gag
   4959..5192    +  misc_feature   RRE: The Rev response element (RRE) of HIV-1 allows for Rev-dependent mRNA export from the nucleus to the cytoplasm.
   5569..5669    +  CDS            Rev (fragment): human immunodeficiency virus 1 (HIV-1) Rev protein; rev; enhances nuclear export of unspliced and incompletely spliced viral mRNAs
   5719..5836    +  misc_feature   cPPT/CTS: central polypurine tract and central termination sequence of HIV-1
   5886..5904    +  CDS            small t antigen (fragment): SV40 (simian virus 40) small t antigen
   5930..6141    +  promoter       EF-1α core promoter: core promoter for human elongation factor EF-1α
   6166..7884    +  CDS            Cas9(N): N-terminal portion of Streptococcus pyogenes Cas9 (Zetsche et al., 2015)
   7771..10269   +  CDS            Cas9(C): C-terminal portion of Streptococcus pyogenes Cas9 (Zetsche et al., 2015)
  10408..10806   +  CDS            BSD: blasticidin S deaminase; Aspergillus terreus BSD; confers resistance to blasticidin
  10807..10831   +  misc_feature   MCS (fragment): pBluescript multiple cloning site
  10831..11419   +  misc_feature   WPRE: woodchuck hepatitis virus posttranscriptional regulatory element
  11356..11937   +  CDS            nef (fragment): NEF_HV1H2 - Experimental evidence at protein level: Swiss-Prot protein existence level 1. Extracellular Nef protein targets CD4(+) T-lymphocytes for apoptosis by interacting with CXCR4 surface receptors. From Human immunodeficiency virus type 1 group M subtype B (isolate HXB2) (HIV-1).
  11944..12124   +  LTR            5' LTR (truncated): truncated 5' long terminal repeat (LTR) from HIV-1
  12156..12380   +  polyA_signal   bGH poly(A) signal: bovine growth hormone polyadenylation signal
  12384..12405   +  promoter       SV40 promoter (fragment): SV40 enhancer and early promoter
  12426..12854   +  rep_origin     f1 ori (sequence partly withheld): f1 bacteriophage origin of replication; arrow indicates direction of (+) strand synthesis
>Addgene plasmid #63593 | lentiCas9n(D10A)-Blast | addgene full sequence | sequence record 181681 | Addgene NGS Results
GTGGAATGTGTGTCAGTTAGGGTGTGGAAAGTCCCCAGGCTCCCCAGCAGGCAGAAGTATGCAAAGCATG
CATCTCAATTAGTCAGCAACCAGGTGTGGAAAGTCCCCAGGCTCCCCAGCAGGCAGAAGTATGCAAAGCA
TGCATCTCAATTAGTCAGCAACCATAGTCCCGCCCCTAACTCCGCCCATCCCGCCCCTAACTCCGCCCAG
TTCCGCCCATTCTCCGCCCCATGGCTGACTAATTTTTTTTATTTATGCAGAGGCCGAGGCCGCCTCTGCC
TCTGAGCTATTCCAGAAGTAGTGAGGAGGCTTTTTTGGAGGCCTAGGCTTTTGCAAAAAGCTCCCGGGAG
CTTGTATATCCATTTTCGGATCTGATCAGCACGTGTTGACAATTAATCATCGGCATAGTATATCGGCATA
GTATAATACGACAAGGTGAGGAACTAAACCATGGCCAAGTTGACCAGTGCCGTTCCGGTGCTCACCGCGC
GCGACGTCGCCGGAGCGGTCGAGTTCTGGACCGACCGGCTCGGGTTCTCCCGGGACTTCGTGGAGGACGA
CTTCGCCGGTGTGGTCCGGGACGACGTGACCCTGTTCATCAGCGCGGTCCAGGACCAGGTGGTGCCGGAC
AACACCCTGGCCTGGGTGTGGGTGCGCGGCCTGGACGAGCTGTACGCCGAGTGGTCGGAGGTCGTGTCCA
CGAACTTCCGGGACGCCTCCGGGCCGGCCATGACCGAGATCGGCGAGCAGCCGTGGGGGCGGGAGTTCGC
CCTGCGCGACCCGGCCGGCAACTGCGTGCACTTCGTGGCCGAGGAGCAGGACTGACACGTGCTACGAGAT
TTCGATTCCACCGCCGCCTTCTATGAAAGGTTGGGCTTCGGAATCGTTTTCCGGGACGCCGGCTGGATGA
TCCTCCAGCGCGGGGATCTCATGCTGGAGTTCTTCGCCCACCCCAACTTGTTTATTGCAGCTTATAATGG
TTACAAATAAAGCAATAGCATCACAAATTTCACAAATAAAGCATTTTTTTCACTGCATTCTAGTTGTGGT
TTGTCCAAACTCATCAATGTATCTTATCATGTCTGTATACCGTCGACCTCTAGCTAGAGCTTGGCGTAAT
CATGGTCATAGCTGTTTCCTGTGTGAAATTGTTATCCGCTCACAATTCCACACAACATACGAGCCGGAAG
CATAAAGTGTAAAGCCTGGGGTGCCTAATGAGTGAGCTAACTCACATTAATTGCGTTGCGCTCACTGCCC
GCTTTCCAGTCGGGAAACCTGTCGTGCCAGCTGCATTAATGAATCGGCCAACGCGCGGGGAGAGGCGGTT
TGCGTATTGGGCGCTCTTCCGCTTCCTCGCTCACTGACTCGCTGCGCTCGGTCGTTCGGCTGCGGCGAGC
GGTATCAGCTCACTCAAAGGCGGTAATACGGTTATCCACAGAATCAGGGGATAACGCAGGAAAGAACATG
TGAGCAAAAGGCCAGCAAAAGGCCAGGAACCGTAAAAAGGCCGCGTTGCTGGCGTTTTTCCATAGGCTCC
GCCCCCCTGACGAGCATCACAAAAATCGACGCTCAAGTCAGAGGTGGCGAAACCCGACAGGACTATAAAG
ATACCAGGCGTTTCCCCCTGGAAGCTCCCTCGTGCGCTCTCCTGTTCCGACCCTGCCGCTTACCGGATAC
CTGTCCGCCTTTCTCCCTTCGGGAAGCGTGGCGCTTTCTCATAGCTCACGCTGTAGGTATCTCAGTTCGG
TGTAGGTCGTTCGCTCCAAGCTGGGCTGTGTGCACGAACCCCCCGTTCAGCCCGACCGCTGCGCCTTATC
CGGTAACTATCGTCTTGAGTCCAACCCGGTAAGACACGACTTATCGCCACTGGCAGCAGCCACTGGTAAC
AGGATTAGCAGAGCGAGGTATGTAGGCGGTGCTACAGAGTTCTTGAAGTGGTGGCCTAACTACGGCTACA
CTAGAAGAACAGTATTTGGTATCTGCGCTCTGCTGAAGCCAGTTACCTTCGGAAAAAGAGTTGGTAGCTC
TTGATCCGGCAAACAAACCACCGCTGGTAGCGGTGGTTTTTTTGTTTGCAAGCAGCAGATTACGCGCAGA
AAAAAAGGATCTCAAGAAGATCCTTTGATCTTTTCTACGGGGTCTGACGCTCAGTGGAACGAAAACTCAC
GTTAAGGGATTTTGGTCATGAGATTATCAAAAAGGATCTTCACCTAGATCCTTTTAAATTAAAAATGAAG
TTTTAAATCAATCTAAAGTATATATGAGTAAACTTGGTCTGACAGTTACCAATGCTTAATCAGTGAGGCA
CCTATCTCAGCGATCTGTCTATTTCGTTCATCCATAGTTGCCTGACTCCCCGTCGTGTAGATAACTACGA
TACGGGAGGGCTTACCATCTGGCCCCAGTGCTGCAATGATACCGCGAGACCCACGCTCACCGGCTCCAGA
TTTATCAGCAATAAACCAGCCAGCCGGAAGGGCCGAGCGCAGAAGTGGTCCTGCAACTTTATCCGCCTCC
ATCCAGTCTATTAATTGTTGCCGGGAAGCTAGAGTAAGTAGTTCGCCAGTTAATAGTTTGCGCAACGTTG
TTGCCATTGCTACAGGCATCGTGGTGTCACGCTCGTCGTTTGGTATGGCTTCATTCAGCTCCGGTTCCCA
ACGATCAAGGCGAGTTACATGATCCCCCATGTTGTGCAAAAAAGCGGTTAGCTCCTTCGGTCCTCCGATC
GTTGTCAGAAGTAAGTTGGCCGCAGTGTTATCACTCATGGTTATGGCAGCACTGCATAATTCTCTTACTG
TCATGCCATCCGTAAGATGCTTTTCTGTGACTGGTGAGTACTCAACCAAGTCATTCTGAGAATAGTGTAT
GCGGCGACCGAGTTGCTCTTGCCCGGCGTCAATACGGGATAATACCGCGCCACATAGCAGAACTTTAAAA
GTGCTCATCATTGGAAAACGTTCTTCGGGGCGAAAACTCTCAAGGATCTTACCGCTGTTGAGATCCAGTT
CGATGTAACCCACTCGTGCACCCAACTGATCTTCAGCATCTTTTACTTTCACCAGCGTTTCTGGGTGAGC
AAAAACAGGAAGGCAAAATGCCGCAAAAAAGGGAATAAGGGCGACACGGAAATGTTGAATACTCATACTC
TTCCTTTTTCAATATTATTGAAGCATTTATCAGGGTTATTGTCTCATGAGCGGATACATATTTGAATGTA
TTTAGAAAAATAAACAAATAGGGGTTCCGCGCACATTTCCCCGAAAAGTGCCACCTGACGTCGACGGATC
GGGAGATCTCCCGATCCCCTATGGTGCACTCTCAGTACAATCTGCTCTGATGCCGCATAGTTAAGCCAGT
ATCTGCTCCCTGCTTGTGTGTTGGAGGTCGCTGAGTAGTGCGCGAGCAAAATTTAAGCTACAACAAGGCA
AGGCTTGACCGACAATTGCATGAAGAATCTGCTTAGGGTTAGGCGTTTTGCGCTGCTTCGCGATGTACGG
GCCAGATATACGCGTTGACATTGATTATTGACTAGTTATTAATAGTAATCAATTACGGGGTCATTAGTTC
ATAGCCCATATATGGAGTTCCGCGTTACATAACTTACGGTAAATGGCCCGCCTGGCTGACCGCCCAACGA
CCCCCGCCCATTGACGTCAATAATGACGTATGTTCCCATAGTAACGCCAATAGGGACTTTCCATTGACGT
CAATGGGTGGAGTATTTACGGTAAACTGCCCACTTGGCAGTACATCAAGTGTATCATATGCCAAGTACGC
CCCCTATTGACGTCAATGACGGTAAATGGCCCGCCTGGCATTATGCCCAGTACATGACCTTATGGGACTT
TCCTACTTGGCAGTACATCTACGTATTAGTCATCGCTATTACCATGGTGATGCGGTTTTGGCAGTACATC
AATGGGCGTGGATAGCGGTTTGACTCACGGGGATTTCCAAGTCTCCACCCCATTGACGTCAATGGGAGTT
TGTTTTGGCACCAAAATCAACGGGACTTTCCAAAATGTCGTAACAACTCCGCCCCATTGACGCAAATGGG
CGGTAGGCGTGTACGGTGGGAGGTCTATATAAGCAGCGCGTTTTGCCTGTACTGGGTCTCTCTGGTTAGA
CCAGATCTGAGCCTGGGAGCTCTCTGGCTAACTAGGGAACCCACTGCTTAAGCCTCAATAAAGCTTGCCT
TGAGTGCTTCAAGTAGTGTGTGCCCGTCTGTTGTGTGACTCTGGTAACTAGAGATCCCTCAGACCCTTTT
AGTCAGTGTGGAAAATCTCTAGCAGTGGCGCCCGAACAGGGACTTGAAAGCGAAAGGGAAACCAGAGGAG
CTCTCTCGACGCAGGACTCGGCTTGCTGAAGCGCGCACGGCAAGAGGCGAGGGGCGGCGACTGGTGAGTA
CGCCAAAAATTTTGACTAGCGGAGGCTAGAAGGAGAGAGATGGGTGCGAGAGCGTCAGTATTAAGCGGGG
GAGAATTAGATCGCGATGGGAAAAAATTCGGTTAAGGCCAGGGGGAAAGAAAAAATATAAATTAAAACAT
ATAGTATGGGCAAGCAGGGAGCTAGAACGATTCGCAGTTAATCCTGGCCTGTTAGAAACATCAGAAGGCT
GTAGACAAATACTGGGACAGCTACAACCATCCCTTCAGACAGGATCAGAAGAACTTAGATCATTATATAA
TACAGTAGCAACCCTCTATTGTGTGCATCAAAGGATAGAGATAAAAGACACCAAGGAAGCTTTAGACAAG
ATAGAGGAAGAGCAAAACAAAAGTAAGACCACCGCACAGCAAGCGGCCGCTGATCTTCAGACCTGGAGGA
GGAGATATGAGGGACAATTGGAGAAGTGAATTATATAAATATAAAGTAGTAAAAATTGAACCATTAGGAG
TAGCACCCACCAAGGCAAAGAGAAGAGTGGTGCAGAGAGAAAAAAGAGCAGTGGGAATAGGAGCTTTGTT
CCTTGGGTTCTTGGGAGCAGCAGGAAGCACTATGGGCGCAGCGTCAATGACGCTGACGGTACAGGCCAGA
CAATTATTGTCTGGTATAGTGCAGCAGCAGAACAATTTGCTGAGGGCTATTGAGGCGCAACAGCATCTGT
TGCAACTCACAGTCTGGGGCATCAAGCAGCTCCAGGCAAGAATCCTGGCTGTGGAAAGATACCTAAAGGA
TCAACAGCTCCTGGGGATTTGGGGTTGCTCTGGAAAACTCATTTGCACCACTGCTGTGCCTTGGAATGCT
AGTTGGAGTAATAAATCTCTGGAACAGATTTGGAATCACACGACCTGGATGGAGTGGGACAGAGAAATTA
ACAATTACACAAGCTTAATACACTCCTTAATTGAAGAATCGCAAAACCAGCAAGAAAAGAATGAACAAGA
ATTATTGGAATTAGATAAATGGGCAAGTTTGTGGAATTGGTTTAACATAACAAATTGGCTGTGGTATATA
AAATTATTCATAATGATAGTAGGAGGCTTGGTAGGTTTAAGAATAGTTTTTGCTGTACTTTCTATAGTGA
ATAGAGTTAGGCAGGGATATTCACCATTATCGTTTCAGACCCACCTCCCAACCCCGAGGGGACCCGACAG
GCCCGAAGGAATAGAAGAAGAAGGTGGAGAGAGAGACAGAGACAGATCCATTCGATTAGTGAACGGATCG
GCACTGCGTGCGCCAATTCTGCAGACAAATGGCTGTATTCATCCACAATTTTAAAAGAAAAGGGGGGATT
GGGGGGTACAGTGCAGGGGAAAGAATAGTAGACATAATAGCAACAGACATACAAACTAAAGAATTACAAA
AACAAATTACAAAAATTCAAAATTTTCGGGTTTATTACAGGGACAGCAGAGATCCAGTTTGGTTAATTAA
GCTAGCTAGGTCTTGAAAGGAGTGGGAATTGGCTCCGGTGCCCGTCAGTGGGCAGAGCGCACATCGCCCA
CAGTCCCCGAGAAGTTGGGGGGAGGGGTCGGCAATTGATCCGGTGCCTAGAGAAGGTGGCGCGGGGTAAA
CTGGGAAAGTGATGTCGTGTACTGGCTCCGCCTTTTTCCCGAGGGTGGGGGAGAACCGTATATAAGTGCA
GTAGTCGCCGTGAACGTTCTTTTTCGCAACGGGTTTGCCGCCAGAACACAGGACCGGTTCTAGAGCGCTG
CCACCATGGACAAGAAGTACAGCATCGGCCTGGCCATCGGCACCAACTCTGTGGGCTGGGCCGTGATCAC
CGACGAGTACAAGGTGCCCAGCAAGAAATTCAAGGTGCTGGGCAACACCGACCGGCACAGCATCAAGAAG
AACCTGATCGGAGCCCTGCTGTTCGACAGCGGCGAAACAGCCGAGGCCACCCGGCTGAAGAGAACCGCCA
GAAGAAGATACACCAGACGGAAGAACCGGATCTGCTATCTGCAAGAGATCTTCAGCAACGAGATGGCCAA
GGTGGACGACAGCTTCTTCCACAGACTGGAAGAGTCCTTCCTGGTGGAAGAGGATAAGAAGCACGAGCGG
CACCCCATCTTCGGCAACATCGTGGACGAGGTGGCCTACCACGAGAAGTACCCCACCATCTACCACCTGA
GAAAGAAACTGGTGGACAGCACCGACAAGGCCGACCTGCGGCTGATCTATCTGGCCCTGGCCCACATGAT
CAAGTTCCGGGGCCACTTCCTGATCGAGGGCGACCTGAACCCCGACAACAGCGACGTGGACAAGCTGTTC
ATCCAGCTGGTGCAGACCTACAACCAGCTGTTCGAGGAAAACCCCATCAACGCCAGCGGCGTGGACGCCA
AGGCCATCCTGTCTGCCAGACTGAGCAAGAGCAGACGGCTGGAAAATCTGATCGCCCAGCTGCCCGGCGA
GAAGAAGAATGGCCTGTTCGGCAACCTGATTGCCCTGAGCCTGGGCCTGACCCCCAACTTCAAGAGCAAC
TTCGACCTGGCCGAGGATGCCAAACTGCAGCTGAGCAAGGACACCTACGACGACGACCTGGACAACCTGC
TGGCCCAGATCGGCGACCAGTACGCCGACCTGTTTCTGGCCGCCAAGAACCTGTCCGACGCCATCCTGCT
GAGCGACATCCTGAGAGTGAACACCGAGATCACCAAGGCCCCCCTGAGCGCCTCTATGATCAAGAGATAC
GACGAGCACCACCAGGACCTGACCCTGCTGAAAGCTCTCGTGCGGCAGCAGCTGCCTGAGAAGTACAAAG
AGATTTTCTTCGACCAGAGCAAGAACGGCTACGCCGGCTACATTGACGGCGGAGCCAGCCAGGAAGAGTT
CTACAAGTTCATCAAGCCCATCCTGGAAAAGATGGACGGCACCGAGGAACTGCTCGTGAAGCTGAACAGA
GAGGACCTGCTGCGGAAGCAGCGGACCTTCGACAACGGCAGCATCCCCCACCAGATCCACCTGGGAGAGC
TGCACGCCATTCTGCGGCGGCAGGAAGATTTTTACCCATTCCTGAAGGACAACCGGGAAAAGATCGAGAA
GATCCTGACCTTCCGCATCCCCTACTACGTGGGCCCTCTGGCCAGGGGAAACAGCAGATTCGCCTGGATG
ACCAGAAAGAGCGAGGAAACCATCACCCCCTGGAACTTCGAGGAAGTGGTGGACAAGGGCGCTTCCGCCC
AGAGCTTCATCGAGCGGATGACCAACTTCGATAAGAACCTGCCCAACGAGAAGGTGCTGCCCAAGCACAG
CCTGCTGTACGAGTACTTCACCGTGTATAACGAGCTGACCAAAGTGAAATACGTGACCGAGGGAATGAGA
AAGCCCGCCTTCCTGAGCGGCGAGCAGAAAAAGGCCATCGTGGACCTGCTGTTCAAGACCAACCGGAAAG
TGACCGTGAAGCAGCTGAAAGAGGACTACTTCAAGAAAATCGAGTGCTTCGACTCCGTGGAAATCTCCGG
CGTGGAAGATCGGTTCAACGCCTCCCTGGGCACATACCACGATCTGCTGAAAATTATCAAGGACAAGGAC
TTCCTGGACAATGAGGAAAACGAGGACATTCTGGAAGATATCGTGCTGACCCTGACACTGTTTGAGGACA
GAGAGATGATCGAGGAACGGCTGAAAACCTATGCCCACCTGTTCGACGACAAAGTGATGAAGCAGCTGAA
GCGGCGGAGATACACCGGCTGGGGCAGGCTGAGCCGGAAGCTGATCAACGGCATCCGGGACAAGCAGTCC
GGCAAGACAATCCTGGATTTCCTGAAGTCCGACGGCTTCGCCAACAGAAACTTCATGCAGCTGATCCACG
ACGACAGCCTGACCTTTAAAGAGGACATCCAGAAAGCCCAGGTGTCCGGCCAGGGCGATAGCCTGCACGA
GCACATTGCCAATCTGGCCGGCAGCCCCGCCATTAAGAAGGGCATCCTGCAGACAGTGAAGGTGGTGGAC
GAGCTCGTGAAAGTGATGGGCCGGCACAAGCCCGAGAACATCGTGATCGAAATGGCCAGAGAGAACCAGA
CCACCCAGAAGGGACAGAAGAACAGCCGCGAGAGAATGAAGCGGATCGAAGAGGGCATCAAAGAGCTGGG
CAGCCAGATCCTGAAAGAACACCCCGTGGAAAACACCCAGCTGCAGAACGAGAAGCTGTACCTGTACTAC
CTGCAGAATGGGCGGGATATGTACGTGGACCAGGAACTGGACATCAACCGGCTGTCCGACTACGATGTGG
ACCATATCGTGCCTCAGAGCTTTCTGAAGGACGACTCCATCGACAACAAGGTGCTGACCAGAAGCGACAA
GAACCGGGGCAAGAGCGACAACGTGCCCTCCGAAGAGGTCGTGAAGAAGATGAAGAACTACTGGCGGCAG
CTGCTGAACGCCAAGCTGATTACCCAGAGAAAGTTCGACAATCTGACCAAGGCCGAGAGAGGCGGCCTGA
GCGAACTGGATAAGGCCGGCTTCATCAAGAGACAGCTGGTGGAAACCCGGCAGATCACAAAGCACGTGGC
ACAGATCCTGGACTCCCGGATGAACACTAAGTACGACGAGAATGACAAGCTGATCCGGGAAGTGAAAGTG
ATCACCCTGAAGTCCAAGCTGGTGTCCGATTTCCGGAAGGATTTCCAGTTTTACAAAGTGCGCGAGATCA
ACAACTACCACCACGCCCACGACGCCTACCTGAACGCCGTCGTGGGAACCGCCCTGATCAAAAAGTACCC
TAAGCTGGAAAGCGAGTTCGTGTACGGCGACTACAAGGTGTACGACGTGCGGAAGATGATCGCCAAGAGC
GAGCAGGAAATCGGCAAGGCTACCGCCAAGTACTTCTTCTACAGCAACATCATGAACTTTTTCAAGACCG
AGATTACCCTGGCCAACGGCGAGATCCGGAAGCGGCCTCTGATCGAGACAAACGGCGAAACCGGGGAGAT
CGTGTGGGATAAGGGCCGGGATTTTGCCACCGTGCGGAAAGTGCTGAGCATGCCCCAAGTGAATATCGTG
AAAAAGACCGAGGTGCAGACAGGCGGCTTCAGCAAAGAGTCTATCCTGCCCAAGAGGAACAGCGATAAGC
TGATCGCCAGAAAGAAGGACTGGGACCCTAAGAAGTACGGCGGCTTCGACAGCCCCACCGTGGCCTATTC
TGTGCTGGTGGTGGCCAAAGTGGAAAAGGGCAAGTCCAAGAAACTGAAGAGTGTGAAAGAGCTGCTGGGG
ATCACCATCATGGAAAGAAGCAGCTTCGAGAAGAATCCCATCGACTTTCTGGAAGCCAAGGGCTACAAAG
AAGTGAAAAAGGACCTGATCATCAAGCTGCCTAAGTACTCCCTGTTCGAGCTGGAAAACGGCCGGAAGAG
AATGCTGGCCTCTGCCGGCGAACTGCAGAAGGGAAACGAACTGGCCCTGCCCTCCAAATATGTGAACTTC
CTGTACCTGGCCAGCCACTATGAGAAGCTGAAGGGCTCCCCCGAGGATAATGAGCAGAAACAGCTGTTTG
TGGAACAGCACAAGCACTACCTGGACGAGATCATCGAGCAGATCAGCGAGTTCTCCAAGAGAGTGATCCT
GGCCGACGCTAATCTGGACAAAGTGCTGTCCGCCTACAACAAGCACCGGGATAAGCCCATCAGAGAGCAG
GCCGAGAATATCATCCACCTGTTTACCCTGACCAATCTGGGAGCCCCTGCCGCCTTCAAGTACTTTGACA
CCACCATCGACCGGAAGAGGTACACCAGCACCAAAGAGGTGCTGGACGCCACCCTGATCCACCAGAGCAT
CACCGGCCTGTACGAGACACGGATCGACCTGTCTCAGCTGGGAGGCGACAAGCGACCTGCCGCCACAAAG
AAGGCTGGACAGGCTAAGAAGAAGAAAGATTACAAAGACGATGACGATAAGGGATCCGGCGCAACAAACT
TCTCTCTGCTGAAACAAGCCGGAGATGTCGAAGAGAATCCTGGACCGATGGCCAAGCCTTTGTCTCAAGA
AGAATCCACCCTCATTGAAAGAGCAACGGCTACAATCAACAGCATCCCCATCTCTGAAGACTACAGCGTC
GCCAGCGCAGCTCTCTCTAGCGACGGCCGCATCTTCACTGGTGTCAATGTATATCATTTTACTGGGGGAC
CTTGTGCAGAACTCGTGGTGCTGGGCACTGCTGCTGCTGCGGCAGCTGGCAACCTGACTTGTATCGTCGC
GATCGGAAATGAGAACAGGGGCATCTTGAGCCCCTGCGGACGGTGCCGACAGGTGCTTCTCGATCTGCAT
CCTGGGATCAAAGCCATAGTGAAGGACAGTGATGGACAGCCGACGGCAGTTGGGATTCGTGAATTGCTGC
CCTCTGGTTATGTGTGGGAGGGCTAAGAATTCGATATCAAGCTTATCGATAATCAACCTCTGGATTACAA
AATTTGTGAAAGATTGACTGGTATTCTTAACTATGTTGCTCCTTTTACGCTATGTGGATACGCTGCTTTA
ATGCCTTTGTATCATGCTATTGCTTCCCGTATGGCTTTCATTTTCTCCTCCTTGTATAAATCCTGGTTGC
TGTCTCTTTATGAGGAGTTGTGGCCCGTTGTCAGGCAACGTGGCGTGGTGTGCACTGTGTTTGCTGACGC
AACCCCCACTGGTTGGGGCATTGCCACCACCTGTCAGCTCCTTTCCGGGACTTTCGCTTTCCCCCTCCCT
ATTGCCACGGCGGAACTCATCGCCGCCTGCCTTGCCCGCTGCTGGACAGGGGCTCGGCTGTTGGGCACTG
ACAATTCCGTGGTGTTGTCGGGGAAATCATCGTCCTTTCCTTGGCTGCTCGCCTGTGTTGCCACCTGGAT
TCTGCGCGGGACGTCCTTCTGCTACGTCCCTTCGGCCCTCAATCCAGCGGACCTTCCTTCCCGCGGCCTG
CTGCCGGCTCTGCGGCCTCTTCCGCGTCTTCGCCTTCGCCCTCAGACGAGTCGGATCTCCCTTTGGGCCG
CCTCCCCGCATCGATACCGTCGACCTCGAGACCTAGAAAAACATGGAGCAATCACAAGTAGCAATACAGC
AGCTACCAATGCTGATTGTGCCTGGCTAGAAGCACAAGAGGAGGAGGAGGTGGGTTTTCCAGTCACACCT
CAGGTACCTTTAAGACCAATGACTTACAAGGCAGCTGTAGATCTTAGCCACTTTTTAAAAGAAAAGGGGG
GACTGGAAGGGCTAATTCACTCCCAACGAAGACAAGATATCCTTGATCTGTGGATCTACCACACACAAGG
CTACTTCCCTGATTGGCAGAACTACACACCAGGGCCAGGGATCAGATATCCACTGACCTTTGGATGGTGC
TACAAGCTAGTACCAGTTGAGCAAGAGAAGGTAGAAGAAGCCAATGAAGGAGAGAACACCCGCTTGTTAC
ACCCTGTGAGCCTGCATGGGATGGATGACCCGGAGAGAGAAGTATTAGAGTGGAGGTTTGACAGCCGCCT
AGCATTTCATCACATGGCCCGAGAGCTGCATCCGGACTGTACTGGGTCTCTCTGGTTAGACCAGATCTGA
GCCTGGGAGCTCTCTGGCTAACTAGGGAACCCACTGCTTAAGCCTCAATAAAGCTTGCCTTGAGTGCTTC
AAGTAGTGTGTGCCCGTCTGTTGTGTGACTCTGGTAACTAGAGATCCCTCAGACCCTTTTAGTCAGTGTG
GAAAATCTCTAGCAGGGCCCGTTTAAACCCGCTGATCAGCCTCGACTGTGCCTTCTAGTTGCCAGCCATC
TGTTGTTTGCCCCTCCCCCGTGCCTTCCTTGACCCTGGAAGGTGCCACTCCCACTGTCCTTTCCTAATAA
AATGAGGAAATTGCATCGCATTGTCTGAGTAGGTGTCATTCTATTCTGGGGGGTGGGGTGGGGCAGGACA
GCAAGGGGGAGGATTGGGAAGACAATAGCAGGCATGCTGGGGATGCGGTGGGCTCTATGGCTTCTGAGGC
GGAAAGAACCAGCTGGGGCTCTAGGGGGTATCCCC
[124 nt withheld, positions 12426-12549]
C
[91 nt withheld, positions 12551-12641]
A
[49 nt withheld, positions 12643-12691]
CCTTTGACGTTGGAGTCCACGTTCTTT
[37 nt withheld, positions 12719-12755]
ACCCTATCTCGGTCTATTCTTTTGATTTATAAGGGATTTTGCCGATTTCGGCCTATTGGTTAAAAAATGA
GCTGATTTAACAAAAATTTAACGCGAATTAATTCT
