>Addgene plasmid #63593 | lentiCas9n(D10A)-Blast | addgene partial sequence | sequence record 108082 | Futet-R 5'-CAAAGGCATTAAAGCAGCGT-3'
AGGAGCAACATAGTTAAGAATACCAGTCAATCTTTCACAAATTTTGTAATCCAGAGGTTGATTATCGATA
AGCTTGATATCGAATTCTTAGCCCTCCCACACATAACCAGAGGGCAGCAATTCACGAATCCCAACTGCCG
TCGGCTGTCCATCACTGTCCTTCACTATGGCTTTGATCCCAGGATGCAGATCGAGAAGCACCTGTCGGCA
CCGTCCGCAGGGGCTCAAGATGCCCCTGTTCTCATTTCCGATCGCGACGATACAAGTCAGGTTGCCAGCT
GCCGCAGCAGCAGCAGTGCCCAGCACCACGAGTTCTGCACAAGGTCCCCCAGTAAAATGATATACATTGA
CACCAGTGAAGATGCGGCCGTCGCTAGAGAGAGCTGCGCTGGCGACGCTGTAGTCTTCAGAGATGGGGAT
GCTGTTGATTGTAGCCGTTGCTCTTTCAATGAGGGTGGATTCTTCTTGAGACAAAGGCTTGGCCATCGGT
CCAGGATTCTCTTCGACATCTCCGGCTTGTTTCAGCAGAGAGAAGTTTGTTGCGCCGGATCCCTTATCGT
CATCGTCTTTGTAATCTTTCTTCTTCTTAGCCTGTCCAGCCTTCTTTGTGGCGGCAGGTCGCTTGTCGCC
TCCCAGCTGAGACAGGTCGATCCGTGTCTCGTACAGGCCGGTGATGCTCTGGTGGATCAGGGTGGCGTCC
AGCACCTCTTTGGTGCTGGTGTACCTCTTCCGGTCGATGGTGGTGTCAAAGTACTTGAAGGCGGCAGGGG
CTCCCAGATTGGTCAGGGTAAACAGGTGGATGATATTCTCGGCCTGCTCTCTGATGGGCTTATCCCGGTG
CTTGTTGTAGGCGGACAGCACTTTGTCCAGATTAGCGTCGGCCAGGATCACTCTCTTGGAGAACTCGCTG
ATCTGCTCGATGATCTCGTCCAGGTAGTGCTTGTGCTGTTCCACAAACAGCTGTTTCTGCTCATTATCCT
CGGGG
