>Addgene plasmid #63593 | lentiCas9n(D10A)-Blast | addgene partial sequence | sequence record 108301 | hSpCas9-R1 5'-CGCTCGTGCTTCTTATCCTC-3'
TCTTCCAGTCTGTGGAAGAAGCTGTCGTCCACCTTGGCCATCTCGTTGCTGAAGATCTCTTGCAGATAGC
AGATCCGGTTCTTCCGTCTGGTGTATCTTCTTCTGGCGGTTCTCTTCAGCCGGGTGGCCTCGGCTGTTTC
GCCGCTGTCGAACAGCAGGGCTCCGATCAGGTTCTTCTTGATGCTGTGCCGGTCGGTGTTGCCCAGCACC
TTGAATTTCTTGCTGGGCACCTTGTACTCGTCGGTGATCACGGCCCAGCCCACAGAGTTGGTGCCGATGG
CCAGGCCGATGCTGTACTTCTTGTCCATGGTGGCAGCGCTCTAGAACCGGTCCTGTGTTCTGGCGGCAAA
CCCGTTGCGAAAAAGAACGTTCACGGCGACTACTGCACTTATATACGGTTCTCCCCCACCCTCGGGAAAA
AGGCGGAGCCAGTACACGACATCACTTTCCCAGTTTACCCCGCGCCACCTTCTCTAGGCACCGGATCAAT
TGCCGACCCCTCCCCCCAACTTCTCGGGGACTGTGGGCGATGTGCGCTCTGCCCACTGACGGGCACCGGA
GCCAATTCCCACTCCTTTCAAGACCTAGCTAGCTTAATTAACCAAACTGGATCTCTGCTGTCCCTGTAAT
AAACCCGAAAATTTTGAATTTTTGTAATTTGTTTTTGTAATTCTTTAGTTTGTATGTCTGTTGCTATTAT
GTCTACTATTCTTTCCCCTGCACTGTACCCCCCAATCCCCCCTTTTCTTTTAAAATTGTGGATGAATACA
GCCATTTGTCTGCAGAATTGGCGCACGCAGTGCCGATCCGTTCACTAATCGAATGGATCTGTCTCTGTCT
CTCTCTCCACCTTCTTCTTCTATTCCTTCGGGCCTGTCGGGTCCCCTCGGG
