>Addgene plasmid #63593 | lentiCas9n(D10A)-Blast | addgene partial sequence | sequence record 108307 | CMV-F 5'-CGCAAATGGGCGGTAGGCGTG-3'
CTATATAAGCAGCGCGTTTTGCCTGTACTGGGTCTCTCTGGTTAGACCAGATCTGAGCCTGGGAGCTCTC
TGGCTAACTAGGGAACCCACTGCTTAAGCCTCAATAAAGCTTGCCTTGAGTGCTTCAAGTAGTGTGTGCC
CGTCTGTTGTGTGACTCTGGTAACTAGAGATCCCTCAGACCCTTTTAGTCAGTGTGGAAAATCTCTAGCA
GTGGCGCCCGAACAGGGACTTGAAAGCGAAAGGGAAACCAGAGGAGCTCTCTCGACGCAGGACTCGGCTT
GCTGAAGCGCGCACGGCAAGAGGCGAGGGGCGGCGACTGGTGAGTACGCCAAAAATTTTGACTAGCGGAG
GCTAGAAGGAGAGAGATGGGTGCGAGAGCGTCAGTATTAAGCGGGGGAGAATTAGATCGCGATGGGAAAA
AATTCGGTTAAGGCCAGGGGGAAAGAAAAAATATAAATTAAAACATATAGTATGGGCAAGCAGGGAGCTA
GAACGATTCGCAGTTAATCCTGGCCTGTTAGAAACATCAGAAGGCTGTAGACAAATACTGGGACAGCTAC
AACCATCCCTTC
