>Addgene plasmid #63593 | lentiCas9n(D10A)-Blast | addgene partial sequence | sequence record 108310 | dCas9-R2 5'-GGGTTTCCACCAGCTGTCTC-3'
CAGTTCGCTCAGGCCGCCTCTCTCGGCCTTGGTCAGATTGTCGAACTTTCTCTGGGTAATCAGCTTGGCG
TTCAGCAGCTGCCGCCAGTAGTTCTTCATCTTCTTCACGACCTCTTCGGAGGGCACGTTGTCGCTCTTGC
CCCGGTTCTTGTCGCTTCTGGTCAGCACCTTGTTGTCGATGGAGTCGTCCTTCAGAAAGCTCTGAGGCAC
GATATGGTCCACATCGTAGTCGGACAGCCGGTTGATGTCCAGTTCCTGGTCCACGTACATATCCCGCCCA
TTCTGCAGGTAGTACAGGTACAGCTTCTCGTTCTGCAGCTGGGTGTTTTCCACGGGGTGTTCTTTCAGGA
TCTGGCTGCCCAGCTCTTTGATGCCCTCTTCGATCCGCTTCATTCTCTCGCGGCTGTTCTTCTGTCCCTT
CTGGGTGGTCTGGTTCTCTCTGGCCATTTCGATCACGATGTTCTCGGGCTTGTGCCGGCCCATCACTTTC
ACGAGCTCGTCCACCACCTTCACTGTCTGCAGGATGCCCTTCTTAATGGCGGGGCTGCCGGCCAGATTGG
CAATGTGCTCGTGCAGGCTATCGCCCTGGCCGGACACCTGGGCTTTCTGGATGTCCTCTTTAAAGGTCAG
GCTGTCGTCGTGGATCAGCTGCATGAAGTTTCTGTTGGCGAAGCCGTCGGACTTCAGGAAATCCAGGATT
GTCTTGCCGGACTGCTTGTCCCGGATGCCGTTGATCAGCTTCCGGCTCAGCCTGCCCCAGCCGGTGTATC
TCCGCCGCTTCAGCTGCTTCATCACTTTGTCGTCGAACAGGTGGGCATAGGTTTTCAGCCGTTCCTCGAT
CATCTCTCTGTCCTCAAACAGTGTCAGGGTCAGCACGATATCTTCCAGAATGTCCTCGTTT
