>Addgene plasmid #63593 | lentiCas9n(D10A)-Blast | addgene partial sequence | sequence record 151145 | hEF1aprom-F 5'-AACTGGGAAAGTGATGTCGTG-3'
TTTTCCCGAGGGTGGGGGAGAACCGTATATAAGTGCAGTAGTCGCCGTGAACGTTCTTTTTCGCAACGGG
TTTGCCGCCAGAACACAGGACCGGTTCTAGAGCGCTGCCACCATGGACAAGAAGTACAGCATCGGCCTGG
CCATCGGCACCAACTCTGTGGGCTGGGCCGTGATCACCGACGAGTACAAGGTGCCCAGCAAGAAATTCAA
GGTGCTGGGCAACACCGACCGGCACAGCATCAAGAAGAACCTGATCGGAGCCCTGCTGTTCGACAGCGGC
GAAACAGCCGAGGCCACCCGGCTGAAGAGAACCGCCAGAAGAAGATACACCAGACGGAAGAACCGGATCT
GCTATCTGCAAGAGATCTTCAGCAACGAGATGGCCAAGGTGGACGACAGCTTCTTCCACAGACTGGAAGA
GTCCTTCCTGGTGGAAGAGGATAAGAAGCACGAGCGGCACCCCATCTTCGGCAACATCGTGGACGAGGTG
GCCTACCACGAGAAGTACCCCACCATCTACCACCTGAGAAAGAAACTGGTGGACAGCACCGACAAGGCCG
ACCTGCGGCTGATCTATCTGGCCCTGGCCCACATGATCAAGTTCCGGGGCCACTTCCTGATCGAGGGCGA
CCTGAACCCCGACAACAGCGACGTGGACAAGCTGTTCATCCAGCTGGTGCAGACCTACAACCAGCTGTTC
GAGGAAAACCCCATCAACGCCAGCGGCGTGGACGCCAAGGCCATCCTGTCTGCCAGACTGAGCAAGAGCA
GACGGCTGGAAAATCTGATCGCCCAGCTGCCCGGCGAGAAGAAGAATGGCCTGTTCGGCAACCTGATTGC
CCTGAGCCTGGGCCTGACCCCCAACTTCAAGAGCAACTTCGACCTGGCCGAGGATGCCAAACTGCAGCTG
AGCAAGGACACCTACGACGACGACCTGGACAACCTGCTGGCCCAGATCGGCGACCAGTACGCCGACCTGT
TTCTGGCCGCCAAGAACCTGTCCGACGCCATCCTGCTGAGCGACATCCTGAGAGTGAACACCGAGATCAC
CAAGGCCCC
