>Addgene plasmid #63593 | lentiCas9n(D10A)-Blast | addgene partial sequence | sequence record 152416 | blast-R 5'-gctctttcaatgagggtgga-3'
GCTTGGCCATCGGTCCAGGATTCTCTTCGACATCTCCGGCTTGTTTCAGCAGAGAGAAGTTTGTTGCGCC
GGATCCCTTATCGTCATCGTCTTTGTAATCTTTCTTCTTCTTAGCCTGTCCAGCCTTCTTTGTGGCGGCA
GGTCGCTTGTCGCCTCCCAGCTGAGACAGGTCGATCCGTGTCTCGTACAGGCCGGTGATGCTCTGGTGGA
TCAGGGTGGCGTCCAGCACCTCTTTGGTGCTGGTGTACCTCTTCCGGTCGATGGTGGTGTCAAAGTACTT
GAAGGCGGCAGGGGCTCCCAGATTGGTCAGGGTAAACAGGTGGATGATATTCTCGGCCTGCTCTCTGATG
GGCTTATCCCGGTGCTTGTTGTAGGCGGACAGCACTTTGTCCAGATTAGCGTCGGCCAGGATCACTCTCT
TGGAGAACTCGCTGATCTGCTCGATGATCTCGTCCAGGTAGTGCTTGTGCTGTTCCACAAACAGCTGTTT
CTGCTCATTATCCTCGGGGGAGCCCTTCAGCTTCTCATAGTGGCTGGCCAGGTACAGGAAGTTCACATAT
TTGGAGGGCAGGGCCAGTTCGTTTCCCTTCTGCAGTTCGCCGGCAGAGGCCAGCATTCTCTTCCGGCCGT
TTTCCAGCTCGAACAGGGAGTACTTAGGCAGCTTGATGATCAGGTCCTTTTTCACTTCTTTGTAGCCCTT
GGCTTCCAGAAAGTCGATGGGATTCTTCTCGAAGCTGCTTCTTTCCATGATGGTGATCCCCAGCAGCTCT
TTCACACTCTTCAGTTTCTTGGACTTGCCCTTTTCCACTTTGGCCACCACCAGCACAGAATAGGCCACGG
TGGGGCTGTCGAAGCCGCCGTACTTCTTAGGGTCCCAGTCCTTCTTTCTGGCGATCAGCTTATCGCTGTT
CCTCTTGGGCAGGATAGACTCTTTGCTGAAGCCGCCTGTCTGCACCTCGGTCTTTTTCACGATATTCACT
TGGGGCATGCTCAGCACTTTCCGCACGGTGGCAAAATCCCGGCCCTTATCCCACACGATCTCCCCGGTTT
CGCCGTTTGTCTCGATCAGA
